>Addgene plasmid #192547 | pENTR4 Ta-sro1 SR3 | addgene full sequence | sequence record 378813 | Addgene NGS Result
CTGAGCGTCAGACCCCGTAGAAAAGATCAAAGGATCTTCTTGAGATCCTTTTTTTCTGCGCGTAATCTGC
TGCTTGCAAACAAAAAAACCACCGCTACCAGCGGTGGTTTGTTTGCCGGATCAAGAGCTACCAACTCTTT
TTCCGAAGGTAACTGGCTTCAGCAGAGCGCAGATACCAAATACTGTTCTTCTAGTGTAGCCGTAGTTAGG
CCACCACTTCAAGAACTCTGTAGCACCGCCTACATACCTCGCTCTGCTAATCCTGTTACCAGTGGCTGCT
GCCAGTGGCGATAAGTCGTGTCTTACCGGGTTGGACTCAAGACGATAGTTACCGGATAAGGCGCAGCGGT
CGGGCTGAACGGGGGGTTCGTGCACACAGCCCAGCTTGGAGCGAACGACCTACACCGAACTGAGATACCT
ACAGCGTGAGCTATGAGAAAGCGCCACGCTTCCCGAAGGGAGAAAGGCGGACAGGTATCCGGTAAGCGGC
AGGGTCGGAACAGGAGAGCGCACGAGGGAGCTTCCAGGGGGAAACGCCTGGTATCTTTATAGTCCTGTCG
GGTTTCGCCACCTCTGACTTGAGCGTCGATTTTTGTGATGCTCGTCAGGGGGGCGGAGCCTATGGAAAAA
CGCCAGCAACGCGGCCTTTTTACGGTTCCTGGCCTTTTGCTGGCCTTTTGCTCACATGTTCTTTCCTGCG
TTATCCCCTGATTCTGTGGATAACCGTATTACCGCTAGCATGGATCTCGGGGACGTCTAACTACTAAGCG
AGAGTAGGGAACTGCCAGGCATCAAATAAAACGAAAGGCTCAGTCGGAAGACTGGGCCTTTCGTTTTATC
TGTTGTTTGTCGGTGAACGCTCTCCTGAGTAGGACAAATCCGCCGGGAGCGGATTTGAACGTTGTGAAGC
AACGGCCCGGAGGGTGGCGGGCAGGACGCCCGCCATAAACTGCCAGGCATCAAACTAAGCAGAAGGCCAT
CCTGACGGATGGCCTTTTTGCGTTTCTACAAACTCTTCCTGTTAGTTAGTTACTTAAGCTCGGGCCCCAA
ATAATGATTTTATTTTGACTGATAGTGACCTGTTCGTTGCAACAAATTGATAAGCAATGCTTTTTTATAA
TGCCAACTTTGTACAAAAAAGCAGGCTCCACATGGAAAGGAAGACTGGAATGGTACTGGATGAACATGTC
CTGAAAGCTACTGATCGCAAGAGGAAACATGAGTCGTCTGTGAAGAGTACTGGCACAGATGATTTTGCTG
AGGTCTCTCAGCATGCTGATGGTTCTGCTGTCCTTAAGAAGTCTAAAATGACCTCCTCTGCTGGTGATAT
TCTGGAGTGCTATAAGAACTTCAAGACAAGCGGTTCGCCCGTGCGCGTGCTTTGTTACCACCAGGGTAAA
TGGAGGGACTTTCCAGAGCATGTTGTGAATCTGGTACAGCAGGACTTCCAGTTGAAGAGGCCAATTACTA
ATGCTGTATTGAAGAACCAGCAAGTCCTGTTGGACTTTATGCACATGGTCTGCATTGATTCTTCGATGAC
CACAAACAAGCCAATAGCATGGATTGATGTTCATGGTAACCGCTTCTTTCCAGAGTTATGTGCTGGACTG
GTAACATCTAAACCATCTCAGCATGGGAAAAGTGACCCCAGTGGTAAATCTAAAGCTGGTGAGTGTGCTG
GGACTTTGATTTTGACAGCTGAAGCTGAAAGCTCGAGTTCAGATTCTGTTGATGCAGTACTCCCTCATGC
TAAGAAGGTTAATAACATACTGGAGGAAGGACAGGAGGTACATAATTATGCTGCTGTTGAAAATAAAGCT
GGTCCTGCAATCTGTTTGAATGAACCTGCTAGTGGAAACATACATGCTGCTACTTATAAGCAGAAAATTG
GCCAACCTGTTGATTCAGCTGTGCGCAAGTTATTGCTTGAAGGGGCAGGCCAACCTTTTAGTGAAGAAAA
TATTATTGGCATCTACAGAACTCCACTGGTAGATCAGCAAGGGCGGGCTCGCTTCAATCTTTTCCAGAAG
GAACTTGAGGCCACCAAAATGCATCGTGGCAACGCAAATGTGCGCTACGCGTGGCTACCTTGTTCCAAGG
ATACTATGGAGGAGATGATGATGCGTGGTGTTCTGGAAGTTACAAAACCCATGCTGGGGCCAGTGTATGG
CATTGGTACACATCTTGCTCCAGCGAACTGTGCCCAAACCTGCGCTAGCTACTCAGATATTGACGAAAAT
GGCATCATGAGGATGATGCTGTGCCGTGTTATAATGGGTAATGTTGAGGTTGTACTTCCTGGATCAAAGC
AATTCCAGCCAACCAATGAAAGATTTGATAGTGGTGTGGATGATCTTCAAAAGCCAAAGCACTATATCAT
ATGGGATGCTAATGTGCATCGACACATCTATGCTGAATATGCTGTTGTTATCAAAGCACCTTCCATGACC
AATGAATACTTGGCTAGAGAAGATACTGCATCCAACATATCTGAGATAAGAAATTCTGGTTCAGCAGAAA
GTGTAATCAAGGACGATAGTTCCGAAACCATGGCATCTCCAGCTGATAAACAACAAGCACCCAGGTTTGG
GCGTGCCCCAACTCGAAGGCCTCCTACTTCACCCTGGATGCCCCTCCCAATGCTTTTCGCTGCCATCTCC
ACAAAAGTTCCTCGTTCTGACATGGATGTAATCCATGGACACTATGAAGAATTCAAGAGGAGAAAGATAA
GCAGGCCCGAGTTTGTGAGACGGCTAAGACAGATCTTCGGCGACAAGCTGCTGGTTTCTACAGTAATGAG
GCTGCAACCTAAGGTAGTGGCACCCATGGCAGGTGCTGAAGTGCTACCAAGAGGAGCACCCGGCACGGGA
GGGAGCAGCACCTCCAACTCGAGATATCTAGACCCAGCTTTCTTGTACAAAGTTGGCATTATAAGAAAGC
ATTGCTTATCAATTTGTTGCAACGAACAGGTCACTATCAGTCAAAATAAAATCATTATTTGCCATCCAGC
TGCAGCTCTGGCCCGTGTCTCAAAATCTCTGATGTTACATTGCACAAGATAAAAATATATCATCATGAAC
AATAAAACTGTCTGCTTACATAAACAGTAATACAAGGGGTGTTATGAGCCATATTCAACGGGAAACGTCG
AGGCCGCGATTAAATTCCAACATGGATGCTGATTTATATGGGTATAAATGGGCTCGCGATAATGTCGGGC
AATCAGGTGCGACAATCTATCGCTTGTATGGGAAGCCCGATGCGCCAGAGTTGTTTCTGAAACATGGCAA
AGGTAGCGTTGCCAATGATGTTACAGATGAGATGGTCAGACTAAACTGGCTGACGGAATTTATGCCTCTT
CCGACCATCAAGCATTTTATCCGTACTCCTGGTGATGCATGGTTACTCACCACTGCGATCCCCGGAAAAA
CAGCATTCCAGGTATTAGAAGAATATCCTGATTCAGGTGAAAATATTGTTGATGCGCTGGCAGTGTTCCT
GCGCCGGTTGCATTCGATTCCTGTTTGTAATTGTCCTTTTAACAGCGATCGCGTATTTCGTCTCGCTCAG
GCGCAATCACGAATGAATAACGGTTTGGTTGATGCGAGTGATTTTGATGACGAGCGTAATGGCTGGCCTG
TTGAACAAGTCTGGAAAGAAATGCATAAACTTTTGCCATTCTCACCGGATTCAGTCGTCACTCATGGTGA
TTTCTCACTTGATAACCTTATTTTTGACGAGGGGAAATTAATAGGTTGTATTGATGTTGGACGAGTCGGA
ATCGCAGACCGATACCAGGATCTTGCCATCCTATGGAACTGCCTCGGTGAGTTTTCTCCTTCATTACAGA
AACGGCTTTTTCAAAAATATGGTATTGATAATCCTGATATGAATAAATTGCAGTTTCATTTGATGCTCGA
TGAGTTTTTCTAATCAGAATTGGTTAATTGGTTGTAACATTATTCAGATTGGGCCCCGTTCCA
Features (pLannotate 1.2.2; 6 found; start..end, strand, type, name):
     40..628     +  rep_origin     ori: high-copy-number ColE1/pMB1/pBR322/pUC origin of replication
    796..839     -  terminator     rrnB T1 terminator: Escherichia coli rrnB; transcription terminator T1 from the E. coli rrnB gene
    971..998     +  terminator     rrnB T2 terminator: transcription terminator T2 from the E. coli rrnB gene
   1048..1147    +  protein_bind   attL1: mutant version of attL; recombination site for the Gateway® LR reaction LR Clonase™
   2902..3001    -  protein_bind   attL2: mutant version of attL; recombination site for the Gateway® LR reaction LR Clonase™
   3124..3933    +  CDS            KanR: aminoglycoside phosphotransferase; aph(3')-Ia; confers resistance to kanamycin in bacteria or G418 (Geneticin®) in eukaryotes
