[The description below was written by a language model from this plasmid's Addgene catalogue record and pLannotate feature annotations shown in this document.]
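Description:
pENTR4 Ta-sro1 SR3 is a Gateway entry clone built on the commercial pENTR4 backbone. It carries the full coding sequence of the bread wheat (Triticum aestivum) gene SIMILAR TO RCD ONE 1 (Ta-sro1), in the allelic form found in the salt-tolerant cultivar Shanrong No. 3 (SR3). The plasmid totals 3,983 bp, of which 1,734 bp is insert. It is propagated in E. coli through a high-copy ColE1/pUC-type origin and selected with kanamycin via the aph(3')-Ia resistance gene. The rrnB T1 and T2 transcription terminators lie upstream of the cloning region, where they limit read-through transcription from the backbone into the insert.

The insert was obtained by gene synthesis and introduced by Gibson assembly. The feature table does not annotate the coding sequence itself, but the roughly 1.75 kb unannotated interval between attL1 and attL2 matches the recorded insert size. As an entry vector, the plasmid has no annotated promoter to drive expression of the gene. Instead, the attL sites allow an LR Clonase reaction to move the open reading frame into attR-containing destination vectors, which supply the promoter and any tags. Because the stop codon has been omitted, the coding sequence can be read through into a downstream sequence, which makes the clone suitable for C-terminal fusions to epitope tags, fluorescent proteins or purification tags.

The associated study examined whether the salinity tolerance of Shanrong No. 3 could be explained by elevated poly(ADP-ribose) polymerase activity of Ta-sro1. This clone therefore serves as a source of the SR3 variant for making expression constructs for such functional and biochemical comparisons.
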