Addgene plasmid #192547: pENTR4 Ta-sro1 SR3
Purpose: pENTR plasmid Triticum aestivum sro1, full CDS, cultivar SR3, no stop codon
Depositing lab: Lennart Wirthmueller. Depositing organization: Leibniz Institute of Plant Biochemistry (IPB). Publication: The superior salinity tolerance of bread wheat cultivar Shanrong No. 3 is unlikely to be caused by elevated Ta-sro1 poly-(ADP-ribose) polymerase activity. Vogt S, Feijs K, Hosch S, De Masi R, Lintermann R, Loll B, Wirthmueller L. Plant Cell. 2022 Aug 18. pii: 6671231. doi: 10.1093/plcell/koac261. PubMed 35980152.
Backbone
  Vector backbone: pENTR4
  Backbone manufacturer: Thermo Fisher
  Backbone size w/o insert (bp): 2249
  Total vector size (bp): 3983
  Vector type: Gateway entry vector
Growth in bacteria
  Bacterial resistance: Kanamycin, 50 μg/mL
  Growth temperature: 37°C
  Growth strain: DH5alpha
  Copy number: High Copy
Gene/Insert
  Gene/Insert name: SIMILAR TO RCD ONE 1 (SRO1), cultivar Shanrong No. 3 (SR3) (alt name: Ta-sro1)
  Species: Triticum aestivum
  Insert size (bp): 1734
  GenBank ID: AEK94072
  Cloning method: Gibson Cloning
  Sequencing primers: 5′ CCCGCCATAAACTGCCAGG; 3′ CGTTGAATATGGCTCATAACACCC
Resource information
  A portion of this plasmid was derived from a plasmid made by: gene synthesis based on sequence information from Liu et al. 2004, PMID 24443520
Terms and licenses: Academic/Nonprofit Terms; Industry Terms: Not Available to Industry
How to cite: pENTR4 Ta-sro1 SR3 was a gift from Lennart Wirthmueller (Addgene plasmid # 192547 ; http://n2t.net/addgene:192547 ; RRID:Addgene_192547)
